Addgene plasmid #182367: pAAV2-mtIF3 shRNA_TagRFP657
Purpose: shRNA targeting mtIF3 mRNA
Depositing lab: Chunghun Lim. Depositing organization: Ulsan National Institute of Science and Technology (UNIST). Publication: mtIF3 is locally translated in axons and regulates mitochondrial translation for axonal growth. Lee S, Park D, Lim C, Kim JI, Min KT. BMC Biol. 2022 Jan 7;20(1):12. doi: 10.1186/s12915-021-01215-w. PubMed 34996455.
Backbone
  Vector backbone: pAAV2
  Backbone size w/o insert (bp): 5813
  Total vector size (bp): 5869
  Modifications to backbone: TagRFP657 expression from separated promoter
  Vector type: Mammalian Expression, AAV, RNAi
Growth in bacteria
  Bacterial resistance: Ampicillin, 100 μg/mL
  Growth temperature: 37°C
  Growth strain: NEB Stable
  Copy number: High Copy
Gene/Insert
  Gene/Insert name: mtIF3
  gRNA/shRNA sequence: CCACGTTCAAGTCACGATAAAGA
  Species: M. musculus (mouse)
  GenBank ID: NM_001256101.1
  Entrez Gene: Mtif3 (a.k.a. 2810012L14Rik, AI414549)
  Promoter: U6 promoter
  Cloning method: Restriction Enzyme; 5′ cloning site BamHI (destroyed during cloning); 3′ cloning site XbaI (destroyed during cloning)
  Sequencing primers: 5′ GGG CAG GAA GAG GGC CTA T
Terms and licenses: Academic/Nonprofit Terms; Industry Terms: Not Available to Industry
How to cite: pAAV2-mtIF3 shRNA_TagRFP657 was a gift from Chunghun Lim (Addgene plasmid # 182367 ; http://n2t.net/addgene:182367 ; RRID:Addgene_182367)
