[The description below was written by a language model from this plasmid's Addgene catalogue record and pLannotate feature annotations shown in this document.]
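Description:
pAAV2-mtIF3 shRNA_TagRFP657 is an AAV2 transfer plasmid for RNA interference in mammalian cells, carrying a short hairpin RNA directed against mouse Mtif3 (mitochondrial translation initiation factor 3) mRNA. The hairpin was cloned by restriction enzymes downstream of a human U6 promoter, an RNA polymerase III promoter suited to producing small, defined transcripts; both cloning sites were destroyed in the process. In bacteria the plasmid is maintained through a high-copy ColE1/pUC-type origin and selected with ampicillin via the β-lactamase gene. An f1 origin is also present in the backbone.

Alongside the shRNA unit, the vector contains an independent reporter cassette, described in the record as TagRFP657 expressed from a separate promoter. TagRFP657 is a far-red monomeric fluorescent protein derived from mKate, and it marks the cells that received the knockdown construct. Its coding sequence is followed by a short segment annotated as an SV40 large T antigen fragment, then a WPRE, which enhances transcript stability and expression, and a human growth hormone polyadenylation signal. The promoter driving the reporter is not named in the record, and the region between the U6 promoter and the reporter is largely unannotated. Only a short EF-1α core promoter fragment is detected, and it lies upstream of the U6 promoter rather than adjacent to the reporter.

One AAV2 inverted terminal repeat is annotated in full and the other only as fragments. Together they flank the U6-shRNA and reporter cassettes so that this segment can be packaged into recombinant AAV particles. According to the associated publication title, the construct was made to study mtIF3 in axonal mitochondrial translation and axonal growth.
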