Features (pLannotate 1.2.2; 18 found; start..end, strand, type, name):
      1..241     +  promoter       U6 promoter: RNA polymerase III promoter for human U6 snRNA
    785..817     +  misc_feature   MCS (fragment): multiple cloning site
    825..1526    +  CDS            TagRFP657: far-red monomeric fluorescent protein with an emission peak at 657 nm (Morozova et al., 2010) derived from mKate
   1543..1626    +  CDS            large T antigen (fragment): large T antigen from SV40 (simian virus 40)
   1670..2258    +  misc_feature   WPRE: woodchuck hepatitis virus posttranscriptional regulatory element
   2290..2766    +  polyA_signal   hGH poly(A) signal: human growth hormone polyadenylation signal
   2806..2946    +  repeat_region  AAV2 ITR: inverted terminal repeat of adeno-associated virus serotype 2 inverted
   2951..3002    -  misc_feature   bom (fragment): basis of mobility region from pBR322
   3021..3476    +  rep_origin     f1 ori (sequence partly withheld): f1 bacteriophage origin of replication; arrow indicates direction of (+) strand synthesis
   3477..3526    -  misc_feature   bom (fragment): basis of mobility region from pBR322
   3628..3663    -  CDS            rop (fragment): Rop protein, which maintains plasmids at low copy number; rop
   3758..3862    +  promoter       AmpR promoter: bla
   3863..4723    +  CDS            AmpR: β-lactamase; bla; confers resistance to ampicillin, carbenicillin, and related antibiotics
   4894..5482    +  rep_origin     ori: high-copy-number ColE1/pMB1/pBR322/pUC origin of replication
   5555..5582    +  repeat_region  AAV2 ITR (fragment): inverted terminal repeat of adeno-associated virus serotype 2 inverted
   5611..5638    +  repeat_region  AAV2 ITR (fragment): inverted terminal repeat of adeno-associated virus serotype 2 inverted
   5701..5767    +  CDS            small t antigen (fragment): SV40 (simian virus 40) small t antigen
   5793..5853    +  promoter       EF-1α core promoter (fragment): core promoter for human elongation factor EF-1α
>Addgene plasmid #182367 | pAAV2-mtIF3 shRNA_TagRFP657 | addgene full sequence | sequence record 358082 | Addgene NGS Result
GAGGGCCTATTTCCCATGATTCCTTCATATTTGCATATACGATACAAGGCTGTTAGAGAGATAATTAGAA
TTAATTTGACTGTAAACACAAAGATATTAGTACAAAATACGTGACGTAGAAAGTAATAATTTCTTGGGTA
GTTTGCAGTTTTAAAATTATGTTTTAAAATGGACTATCATATGCTTACCGTAACTTGAAAGTATTTCGAT
TTCTTGGCTTTATATATCTTGTGGAAAGGACGAGGATCCCCACGTTCAAGTCACGATAAAGAAGCTTGTT
TATCGTGACTTGAACGTGGTTTTTTTCTAGAGGGATCATCTAATCAAGCACAAATAAGGGGCGTGTAACA
CAAAAGCCAGCGACCCTTTCCAATGCAAATCAAACTTGCAATTCTTTGCCGTTTTTATCATTTAAGTGTC
GGCTTAAGGTCCACTATCAGATGTAAACAGCCTTATCTAACAAAGGTATCATTACATTCTGAAATTCTCA
GGCATGCAAGCTAGCTTATGACGCACTAGGGAGTGCCACCCTTCCTTTCGCCCTAACTTCGTGATAACTC
GCGCGTTTCACTCAACAGCTGCATCCGCCCTAGTGCTACTGGGAGTTGTAGTATACAAGACGCTTACAGG
CTGAATGTTCTGTCAAGACCCCGCCTCTAGCACTTTGGGAATTCTGGACTTGATGATGTCATGGTTAATC
CCCGCCCAGTAGAGGCGGCTATATAAAGGGTGGTTAAGGCCCGGTTCGCTCTCTTCCTCACCGGGTCTGC
GGCGAGTTCTAGCTGTCGACGGTACCGCGGGCCCGGGATCCACCGGTCGCCACCATGAGCGAGCTGATCA
CCGAGAACATGCACATGAAGCTGTACATGGAGGGCACCGTGAACAACCACCACTTCAAGTGCACATCCGA
GGGCGAAGGCAAGCCCTACGAGGGCACCCAGACCCAGAGAATCAAGGTGGTCGAGGGCGGCCCTCTCCCC
TTCGCCTTCGACATCCTGGCTACCAGCTTCATGTACGGCAGTCACACCTTCATCAACCACACCCAGGGCA
TCCCCGACTTCTGGAAGCAGTCCTTCCCTGAGGGCTTCACATGGGAGAGAGTCACCACATACGAAGACGG
GGGCGTGCTGACCGCTACCCAGGACACCAGCCTCCAGGACGGCTGCCTCATCTACAACGTCAAGATCAGA
GGGGTGAACTTCCCATCCAACGGCCCTGTGATGCAGAAGAAAACACTCGGCTGGGAGGCCCACACCGAGA
TGCTGTACCCCGCTGACGGCGGCCTGGAAGGCAGAACCGCGCTGGCCCTGAAGCTCGTGGGCGGGGGCCA
CCTGATCTGCAACTTCAAGACCACATACAGATCCAAGAAACCCGCTAAGAACCTCAAGATGCCCGGCGTC
TACTATGTGGACTACAGACTGGAAAGAATCAAGGAGGCCGACAAAGAGACCTACGTCGAGCAGCACGAGG
TGGCTGTGGCCAGATACTGCGACCTCCCTAGCAAACTGGGGCACAAGCTTAATTAAAGCGGCCGCGACTC
TAGATCATAATCAGCCATACCACATTTGTAGAGGTTTTACTTGCTTTAAAAAACCTCCCACACCTCCCCC
TGAACCTGAAACATAAAATGAATGCAATTGTTGTTGTTATCATCATCAAGCTTATCGATAATCAACCTCT
GGATTACAAAATTTGTGAAAGATTGACTGGTATTCTTAACTATGTTGCTCCTTTTACGCTATGTGGATAC
GCTGCTTTAATGCCTTTGTATCATGCTATTGCTTCCCGTATGGCTTTCATTTTCTCCTCCTTGTATAAAT
CCTGGTTGCTGTCTCTTTATGAGGAGTTGTGGCCCGTTGTCAGGCAACGTGGCGTGGTGTGCACTGTGTT
TGCTGACGCAACCCCCACTGGTTGGGGCATTGCCACCACCTGTCAGCTCCTTTCCGGGACTTTCGCTTTC
CCCCTCCCTATTGCCACGGCGGAACTCATCGCCGCCTGCCTTGCCCGCTGCTGGACAGGGGCTCGGCTGT
TGGGCACTGACAATTCCGTGGTGTTGTCGGGGAAATCATCGTCCTTTCCTTGGCTGCTCGCCTATGTTGC
CACCTGGATTCTGCGCGGGACGTCCTTCTGCTACGTCCCTTCGGCCCTCAATCCAGCGGACCTTCCTTCC
CGCGGCCTGCTGCCGGCTCTGCGGCCTCTTCCGCGTCTTCGCCTTCGCCCTCAGACGAGTCGGATCTCCC
TTTGGGCCGCCTCCCCGCATCGATACCGAGCGCTGCTCGAGAGATCTACGGGTGGCATCCCTGTGACCCC
TCCCCAGTGCCTCTCCTGGCCCTGGAAGTTGCCACTCCAGTGCCCACCAGCCTTGTCCTAATAAAATTAA
GTTGCATCATTTTGTCTGACTAGGTGTCCTTCTATAATATTATGGGGTGGAGGGGGGTGGTATGGAGCAA
GGGGCAAGTTGGGAAGACAACCTGTAGGGCCTGCGGGGTCTATTGGGAACCAAGCTGGAGTGCAGTGGCA
CAATCTTGGCTCACTGCAATCTCCGCCTCCTGGGTTCAAGCGATTCTCCTGCCTCAGCCTCCCGAGTTGT
TGGGATTCCAGGCATGCATGACCAGGCTCAGCTAATTTTTGTTTTTTTGGTAGAGACGGGGTTTCACCAT
ATTGGCCAGGCTGGTCTCCAACTCCTAATCTCAGGTGATCTACCCACCTTGGCCTCCCAAATTGCTGGGA
TTACAGGCGTGAACCACTGCTCCCTTCCCTGTCCTTCTGATTTTGTAGGTAACCACGTGCGGACCGAGCG
GCCGCAGGAACCCCTAGTGATGGAGTTGGCCACTCCCTCTCTGCGCGCTCGCTCGCTCACTGAGGCCGGG
CGACCAAAGGTCGCCCGACGCCCGGGCTTTGCCCGGGCGGCCTCAGTGAGCGAGCGAGCGCGCAGCTGCC
TGCAGGGGCGCCTGATGCGGTATTTTCTCCTTACGCATCTGTGCGGTATTTCACACCGCATA
[95 nt withheld, positions 3003-3097]
T
[46 nt withheld, positions 3099-3144]
C
[141 nt withheld, positions 3146-3286]
CCTTTGACGTTGGAGTCCACGTTCTTT
[37 nt withheld, positions 3314-3350]
ACTCTATCTCGGGCTATTCTTTTGATTTATAAGGGATTTTGCCGATTTCGGTCTATTGGTTAAAAAATGA
GCTGATTTAACAAAAATTTAACGCGAATTTTAACAAAATATTAACGTTTACAATTTTATGGTGCACTCTC
AGTACAATCTGCTCTGATGCCGCATAGTTAAGCCAGCCCCGACACCCGCCAACACCCGCTGACGCGCCCT
GACGGGCTTGTCTGCTCCCGGCATCCGCTTACAGACAAGCTGTGACCGTCTCCGGGAGCTGCATGTGTCA
GAGGTTTTCACCGTCATCACCGAAACGCGCGAGACGAAAGGGCCTCGTGATACGCCTATTTTTATAGGTT
AATGTCATGATAATAATGGTTTCTTAGACGTCAGGTGGCACTTTTCGGGGAAATGTGCGCGGAACCCCTA
TTTGTTTATTTTTCTAAATACATTCAAATATGTATCCGCTCATGAGACAATAACCCTGATAAATGCTTCA
ATAATATTGAAAAAGGAAGAGTATGAGTATTCAACATTTCCGTGTCGCCCTTATTCCCTTTTTTGCGGCA
TTTTGCCTTCCTGTTTTTGCTCACCCAGAAACGCTGGTGAAAGTAAAAGATGCTGAAGATCAGTTGGGTG
CACGAGTGGGTTACATCGAACTGGATCTCAACAGCGGTAAGATCCTTGAGAGTTTTCGCCCCGAAGAACG
TTTTCCAATGATGAGCACTTTTAAAGTTCTGCTATGTGGCGCGGTATTATCCCGTATTGACGCCGGGCAA
GAGCAACTCGGTCGCCGCATACACTATTCTCAGAATGACTTGGTTGAGTACTCACCAGTCACAGAAAAGC
ATCTTACGGATGGCATGACAGTAAGAGAATTATGCAGTGCTGCCATAACCATGAGTGATAACACTGCGGC
CAACTTACTTCTGACAACGATCGGAGGACCGAAGGAGCTAACCGCTTTTTTGCACAACATGGGGGATCAT
GTAACTCGCCTTGATCGTTGGGAACCGGAGCTGAATGAAGCCATACCAAACGACGAGCGTGACACCACGA
TGCCTGTAGCAATGGCAACAACGTTGCGCAAACTATTAACTGGCGAACTACTTACTCTAGCTTCCCGGCA
ACAATTAATAGACTGGATGGAGGCGGATAAAGTTGCAGGACCACTTCTGCGCTCGGCCCTTCCGGCTGGC
TGGTTTATTGCTGATAAATCTGGAGCCGGTGAGCGTGGGTCTCGCGGTATCATTGCAGCACTGGGGCCAG
ATGGTAAGCCCTCCCGTATCGTAGTTATCTACACGACGGGGAGTCAGGCAACTATGGATGAACGAAATAG
ACAGATCGCTGAGATAGGTGCCTCACTGATTAAGCATTGGTAACTGTCAGACCAAGTTTACTCATATATA
CTTTAGATTGATTTAAAACTTCATTTTTAATTTAAAAGGATCTAGGTGAAGATCCTTTTTGATAATCTCA
TGACCAAAATCCCTTAACGTGAGTTTTCGTTCCACTGAGCGTCAGACCCCGTAGAAAAGATCAAAGGATC
TTCTTGAGATCCTTTTTTTCTGCGCGTAATCTGCTGCTTGCAAACAAAAAAACCACCGCTACCAGCGGTG
GTTTGTTTGCCGGATCAAGAGCTACCAACTCTTTTTCCGAAGGTAACTGGCTTCAGCAGAGCGCAGATAC
CAAATACTGTTCTTCTAGTGTAGCCGTAGTTAGGCCACCACTTCAAGAACTCTGTAGCACCGCCTACATA
CCTCGCTCTGCTAATCCTGTTACCAGTGGCTGCTGCCAGTGGCGATAAGTCGTGTCTTACCGGGTTGGAC
TCAAGACGATAGTTACCGGATAAGGCGCAGCGGTCGGGCTGAACGGGGGGTTCGTGCACACAGCCCAGCT
TGGAGCGAACGACCTACACCGAACTGAGATACCTACAGCGTGAGCTATGAGAAAGCGCCACGCTTCCCGA
AGGGAGAAAGGCGGACAGGTATCCGGTAAGCGGCAGGGTCGGAACAGGAGAGCGCACGAGGGAGCTTCCA
GGGGGAAACGCCTGGTATCTTTATAGTCCTGTCGGGTTTCGCCACCTCTGACTTGAGCGTCGATTTTTGT
GATGCTCGTCAGGGGGGCGGAGCCTATGGAAAAACGCCAGCAACGCGGCCTTTTTACGGTTCCTGGCCTT
TTGCTGGCCTTTTGCTCACATGTCCTGCAGGCAGCTGCGCGCTCGCTCGCTCACTGAGGCCGCCCGGGCG
TCGGGCGACCTTTGGTCGCCCGGCCTCAGTGAGCGAGCGAGCGCGCAGAGAGGGAGTGGCCAACTCCATC
ACTAGGGGTTCCTGCGGCCGCACGCGTAAGCTTTGCAAAGATGGATAAAGTTTTAAACAGAGAGGAATCT
TTGCAGCTAATGGACCTTCTAGGTCTTGAAAGGAGTGGGAATTGGCTCCGGTGCCCGTCAGTGGGCAGAG
CGCACATCGCCCACAGTCCCCGAGAAGTTGGGGGGAGGGGTCGGCAATTGAACCGGTAGATCTGGGCAGG
AA
